>Addgene plasmid #219108 | SFFV-ZNF506-Brd 144 | addgene full sequence | sequence record 450442 | Addgene NGS Result
TACCTTCTAGATGTACATGCGCGCTAGCGCTTCTAGACCAATGACTTACAAGGCAGCTGTAGATCTTAGC
CACTTTTTAAAAGAAAAGGGGGGACTGGAAGGGCTAATTCACTCCCAACGAAGACAAGATCTGCTTTTTG
CTTGTACTGGGTCTCTCTGGTTAGACCAGATCTGAGCCTGGGAGCTCTCTGGCTAACTAGGGAACCCACT
GCTTAAGCCTCAATAAAGCTTGCCTTGAGTGCTTCAAGTAGTGTGTGCCCGTCTGTTGTGTGACTCTGGT
AACTAGAGATCCCTCAGACCCTTTTAGTCAGTGTGGAAAATCTCTAGCAGTAGTAGTTCATGTCATCTTA
TTATTCAGTATTTATAACTTGCAAAGAAATGAATATCAGAGAGTGAGAGGAACTTGTTTATTGCAGCTTA
TAATGGTTACAAATAAAGCAATAGCATCACAAATTTCACAAATAAAGCATTTTTTTCACTGCATTCTAGT
TGTGGTTTGTCCAAACTCATCAATGTATCTTATCATGTCTGGCTCTAGCTATCCCGCCCCTAACTCCGCC
CATCCCGCCCCTAACTCCGCCCAGTTCCGCCCATTCTCCGCCCCATGGCTGACTAATTTTTTTTATTTAT
GCAGAGGCCGAGGCCGCCTCGGCCTCTGAGCTATTCCAGAAGTAGTGAGGAGGCTTTTTTGGAGGCCTAG
GGACGTACCCAATTCGCCCTATAGTGAGTCGTATTACGCGCGCTCACTGGCCGTCGTTTTACAACGTCGT
GACTGGGAAAACCCTGGCGTTACCCAACTTAATCGCCTTGCAGCACATCCCCCTTTCGCCAGCTGGCGTA
ATAGCGAAGAGGCCCGCACCGATCGCCCTTCCCAACAGTTGCGCAGCCTGAATGGCGAATGGG
[124 nt withheld, positions 904-1027]
C
[91 nt withheld, positions 1029-1119]
A
[49 nt withheld, positions 1121-1169]
CCTTTGACGTTGGAGTCCACGTTCTTT
[37 nt withheld, positions 1197-1233]
ACCCTATCTCGGTCTATTCTTTTGATTTATAAGGGATTTTGCCGATTTCGGCCTATTGGTTAAAAAATGA
GCTGATTTAACAAAAATTTAACGCGAATTTTAACAAAATATTAACGCTTACAATTTAGGTGGCACTTTTC
GGGGAAATGTGCGCGGAACCCCTATTTGTTTATTTTTCTAAATACATTCAAATATGTATCCGCTCATGAG
ACAATAACCCTGATAAATGCTTCAATAATATTGAAAAAGGAAGAGTATGAGTATTCAACATTTCCGTGTC
GCCCTTATTCCCTTTTTTGCGGCATTTTGCCTTCCTGTTTTTGCTCACCCAGAAACGCTGGTGAAAGTAA
AAGATGCTGAAGATCAGTTGGGTGCACGAGTGGGTTACATCGAACTGGATCTCAACAGCGGTAAGATCCT
TGAGAGTTTTCGCCCCGAAGAACGTTTTCCAATGATGAGCACTTTTAAAGTTCTGCTATGTGGCGCGGTA
TTATCCCGTATTGACGCCGGGCAAGAGCAACTCGGTCGCCGCATACACTATTCTCAGAATGACTTGGTTG
AGTACTCACCAGTCACAGAAAAGCATCTTACGGATGGCATGACAGTAAGAGAATTATGCAGTGCTGCCAT
AACCATGAGTGATAACACTGCGGCCAACTTACTTCTGACAACGATCGGAGGACCGAAGGAGCTAACCGCT
TTTTTGCACAACATGGGGGATCATGTAACTCGCCTTGATCGTTGGGAACCGGAGCTGAATGAAGCCATAC
CAAACGACGAGCGTGACACCACGATGCCTGTAGCAATGGCAACAACGTTGCGCAAACTATTAACTGGCGA
ACTACTTACTCTAGCTTCCCGGCAACAATTAATAGACTGGATGGAGGCGGATAAAGTTGCAGGACCACTT
CTGCGCTCGGCCCTTCCGGCTGGCTGGTTTATTGCTGATAAATCTGGAGCCGGTGAGCGTGGGTCTCGCG
GTATCATTGCAGCACTGGGGCCAGATGGTAAGCCCTCCCGTATCGTAGTTATCTACACGACGGGGAGTCA
GGCAACTATGGATGAACGAAATAGACAGATCGCTGAGATAGGTGCCTCACTGATTAAGCATTGGTAACTG
TCAGACCAAGTTTACTCATATATACTTTAGATTGATTTAAAACTTCATTTTTAATTTAAAAGGATCTAGG
TGAAGATCCTTTTTGATAATCTCATGACCAAAATCCCTTAACGTGAGTTTTCGTTCCACTGAGCGTCAGA
CCCCGTAGAAAAGATCAAAGGATCTTCTTGAGATCCTTTTTTTCTGCGCGTAATCTGCTGCTTGCAAACA
AAAAAACCACCGCTACCAGCGGTGGTTTGTTTGCCGGATCAAGAGCTACCAACTCTTTTTCCGAAGGTAA
CTGGCTTCAGCAGAGCGCAGATACCAAATACTGTTCTTCTAGTGTAGCCGTAGTTAGGCCACCACTTCAA
GAACTCTGTAGCACCGCCTACATACCTCGCTCTGCTAATCCTGTTACCAGTGGCTGCTGCCAGTGGCGAT
AAGTCGTGTCTTACCGGGTTGGACTCAAGACGATAGTTACCGGATAAGGCGCAGCGGTCGGGCTGAACGG
GGGGTTCGTGCACACAGCCCAGCTTGGAGCGAACGACCTACACCGAACTGAGATACCTACAGCGTGAGCT
ATGAGAAAGCGCCACGCTTCCCGAAGGGAGAAAGGCGGACAGGTATCCGGTAAGCGGCAGGGTCGGAACA
GGAGAGCGCACGAGGGAGCTTCCAGGGGGAAACGCCTGGTATCTTTATAGTCCTGTCGGGTTTCGCCACC
TCTGACTTGAGCGTCGATTTTTGTGATGCTCGTCAGGGGGGCGGAGCCTATGGAAAAACGCCAGCAACGC
GGCCTTTTTACGGTTCCTGGCCTTTTGCTGGCCTTTTGCTCACATGTTCTTTCCTGCGTTATCCCCTGAT
TCTGTGGATAACCGTATTACCGCCTTTGAGTGAGCTGATACCGCTCGCCGCAGCCGAACGACCGAGCGCA
GCGAGTCAGTGAGCGAGGAAGCGGAAGAGCGCCCAATACGCAAACCGCCTCTCCCCGCGCGTTGGCCGAT
TCATTAATGCAGCTGGCACGACAGGTTTCCCGACTGGAAAGCGGGCAGTGAGCGCAACGCAATTAATGTG
AGTTAGCTCACTCATTAGGCACCCCAGGCTTTACACTTTATGCTTCCGGCTCGTATGTTGTGTGGAATTG
TGAGCGGATAACAATTTCACACAGGAAACAGCTATGACCATGATTACGCCAAGCGCGCAATTAACCCTCA
CTAAAGGGAACAAAAGCTGGAGCTGCAAGCTTAATGTAGTCTTATGCAATACTCTTGTAGTCTTGCAACA
TGGTAACGATGAGTTAGCAACATGCCTTACAAGGAGAGAAAAAGCACCGTGCATGCCGATTGGTGGAAGT
AAGGTGGTACGATCGTGCCTTATTAGGAAGGCAACAGACGGGTCTGACATGGATTGGACGAACCACTGAA
TTGCCGCATTGCAGAGATATTGTATTTAAGTGCCTAGCTCGATACATAAACGGGTCTCTCTGGTTAGACC
AGATCTGAGCCTGGGAGCTCTCTGGCTAACTAGGGAACCCACTGCTTAAGCCTCAATAAAGCTTGCCTTG
AGTGCTTCAAGTAGTGTGTGCCCGTCTGTTGTGTGACTCTGGTAACTAGAGATCCCTCAGACCCTTTTAG
TCAGTGTGGAAAATCTCTAGCAGTGGCGCCCGAACAGGGACTTGAAAGCGAAAGGGAAACCAGAGGAGCT
CTCTCGACGCAGGACTCGGCTTGCTGAAGCGCGCACGGCAAGAGGCGAGGGGCGGCGACTGGTGAGTACG
CCAAAAATTTTGACTAGCGGAGGCTAGAAGGAGAGAGATGGGTGCGAGAGCGTCAGTATTAAGCGGGGGA
GAATTAGATCGCGATGGGAAAAAATTCGGTTAAGGCCAGGGGGAAAGAAAAAATATAAATTAAAACATAT
AGTATGGGCAAGCAGGGAGCTAGAACGATTCGCAGTTAATCCTGGCCTGTTAGAAACATCAGAAGGCTGT
AGACAAATACTGGGACAGCTACAACCATCCCTTCAGACAGGATCAGAAGAACTTAGATCATTATATAATA
CAGTAGCAACCCTCTATTGTGTGCATCAAAGGATAGAGATAAAAGACACCAAGGAAGCTTTAGACAAGAT
AGAGGAAGAGCAAAACAAAAGTAAGACCACCGCACAGCAAGCGGCCGCTGATCTTCAGACCTGGAGGAGG
AGATATGAGGGACAATTGGAGAAGTGAATTATATAAATATAAAGTAGTAAAAATTGAACCATTAGGAGTA
GCACCCACCAAGGCAAAGAGAAGAGTGGTGCAGAGAGAAAAAAGAGCAGTGGGAATAGGAGCTTTGTTCC
TTGGGTTCTTGGGAGCAGCAGGAAGCACTATGGGCGCAGCGTCAATGACGCTGACGGTACAGGCCAGACA
ATTATTGTCTGGTATAGTGCAGCAGCAGAACAATTTGCTGAGGGCTATTGAGGCGCAACAGCATCTGTTG
CAACTCACAGTCTGGGGCATCAAGCAGCTCCAGGCAAGAATCCTGGCTGTGGAAAGATACCTAAAGGATC
AACAGCTCCTGGGGATTTGGGGTTGCTCTGGAAAACTCATTTGCACCACTGCTGTGCCTTGGAATGCTAG
TTGGAGTAATAAATCTCTGGAACAGATTTGGAATCACACGACCTGGATGGAGTGGGACAGAGAAATTAAC
AATTACACAAGCTTAATACACTCCTTAATTGAAGAATCGCAAAACCAGCAAGAAAAGAATGAACAAGAAT
TATTGGAATTAGATAAATGGGCAAGTTTGTGGAATTGGTTTAACATAACAAATTGGCTGTGGTATATAAA
ATTATTCATAATGATAGTAGGAGGCTTGGTAGGTTTAAGAATAGTTTTTGCTGTACTTTCTATAGTGAAT
AGAGTTAGGCAGGGATATTCACCATTATCGTTTCAGACCCACCTCCCAACCCCGAGGGGACCCGACAGGC
CCGAAGGAATAGAAGAAGAAGGTGGAGAGAGAGACAGAGACAGATCCATTCGATTAGTGAACGGATCTCG
ACGGTATCGGTTAACTTTTAAAAGAAAAGGGGGGATTGGGGGGTACAGTGCAGGGGAAAGAATAGTAGAC
ATAATAGCAACAGACATACAAACTAAAGAATTACAAAAACAAATTACAAAAATTCAAAATTTTATCGATC
ACGAGACTAGCCTCGAGCTGGCTGCAGTAACGCCATTTTGCAAGGCATGGAAAAATACCAAACCAAGAAT
AGAGAAGTTCAGATCAAGGGCGGGTACATGAAAATAGCTAACGTTGGGCCAAACAGGATATCTGCGGTGA
GCAGTTTCGGCCCCGGCCCGGGGCCAAGAACAGATGGTCACCGCAGTTTCGGCCCCGGCCCGAGGCCAAG
AACAGATGGTCCCCAGATATGGCCCAACCCTCAGCAGTTTCTTAAGACCCATCAGATGTTTCCAGGCTCC
CCCAAGGACCTGAAATGACCCTGCGCCTTATTTGAATTAACCAATCAGCCTGCTTCTCGCTTCTGTTCGC
GCGCTTCTGCTTCCCGAGCTCTATAAAAGAGCTCACAACCCCTCACTCGGCGCGCCAGTCCTCCGACAGA
CTGAGTCGGCCGGTCGAATCAAGCTTATCGATACCGTCGACGGATCCGCTAGCCCGCGGTTCGAAATGGG
ACCATTGCAATTTAGAGATGTGGCCATAGAATTCTCTCTGGAGGAGTGGCATTGCCTGGACGCTGCACAG
CGGAATCTATATAGGGATGTGATGTTAGAGAACTACAGAAACCTGATCTTCCTTGGTATTGTTGTCTCTA
AACCAAACCTGATCACCTGTCTGGAGCAAGGAAAAAAACCTTTAACTATGAAGAGGCATGAGATGATTGC
CAAACCCCCAGTTATGTATTCTCATTTTGCCCAAGACCTTTGGTCAGAGCAGAGCATAAAAGATTCTTTC
CAAAAAGTGATACTAAGAAGATATGAAAAATGTAGACATGACAATTTACAGTTAAAAAAAGGCTGTGAAA
GTGTAGATGAGTGTCCAGTGCACAAAAGAGGTTATAATGGACTTAAACAATGTTTGGCAACTACCCAGAG
AAAAATATTTCAATGTGATGAATATGTGAAATTCTTGCATAAATTTTCAAATTCAAACAAACATAAGATA
AGAGATACTGGAAAAAAATCTTTTAAATGTATAGAATATGGGAAAACTTTTAACCAGTCTTCAACCCGTA
CTACATATAAGAAAATTGATGCTGGAGAGAAACGCTATAAATGTGAAGAATGTGGTAAAGCCTATAAGCA
GTCCTCACACCTTACTACACATAAGAAAATTCATACTGGAGAGAAACCCTACAAATGTGAAGAATGTGGC
AAAGCCTATAAGCAGTCCTGTAACCTTACTACACATAAGATAATTCATACTGGAGAGAAACCCTACAGAT
GTAGAGAATGTGGCAAAGCTTTTAACCACCCTGCAACCCTTTTTTCACATAAGAAAATTCATACTGGAGA
GAAACCATACAAGTGTGATAAATGTGGCAAAGCCTTTATTTCATCCTCAACCCTTACTAAACATGAGATA
ATTCATACTGGAGAGAAACCCTACAAATGTGAGGAATGTGGCAAAGCTTTTAACCGTTCCTCAAACCTTA
CTAAACATAAGAGAATTCATACTGGAGATGTACCCTACAAATGTGACGAATGTGGCAAAACCTTTACCTG
GTACTCAAGCCTCTCTAAACATAAGAGAGCTCATACTGGAGAGAAACCCTACAAGTGTGAAGAATGTGGC
AAAGCCTTTACTGCATTCTCAACTCTAACTGAACATAAGATAATTCATACTGGAGAGAAACCGTACAAAT
GTGAAGAATGTGGCAAAGCTTTTAACTGGTCCTCAGCCCTTAATAAACATAAGAAAATTCATATTAGACA
GAAACCCTGCATAGTGAAGAATGTGGAAAATCTTTTAAATGTTCCTCAACCCTTAATAAGCATAAGATAG
ACCGGTCGGATCCCCCGGGCTGCAGGAATTCGAGCATCTTACCGCCATTTATTCCCATATTTGTTCTGTT
TTTCTTGATTTGGGTATACATTTAAATGTTAATAAAACAAAATGGTGGGGCAATCATTTACATTTTTAGG
GATATGTAATTACTAGTTCAGGTGTATTGCCACAAGACAAACATGTTAAGAAACTTTCCCGTTATTTACG
CTCTGTTCCTGTTAATCAACCTCTGGATTACAAAATTTGTGAAAGATTGACTGATATTCTTAACTATGTT
GCTCCTTTTACGCTGTGTGGATATGCTGCTTTAATGCCTCTGTATCATGCTATTGCTTCCCGTACGGCTT
TCGTTTTCTCCTCCTTGTATAAATCCTGGTTGCTGTCTCTTTATGAGGAGTTGTGGCCCGTTGTCCGTCA
ACGTGGCGTGGTGTGCTCTGTGTTTGCTGACGCAACCCCCACTGGCTGGGGCATTGCCACCACCTGTCAA
CTCCTTTCTGGGACTTTCGCTTTCCCCCTCCCGATCGCCACGGCAGAACTCATCGCCGCCTGCCTTGCCC
GCTGCTGGACAGGGGCTAGGTTGCTGGGCACTGATAATTCCGTGGTGTTGTCGGGGAAGCTGACGTCCTT
TGCAATTCGATATCAAGCTG
Features (pLannotate 1.2.2; 30 found; start..end, strand, type, name):
     35..94      +  CDS            nef (fragment): NEF_HV1Z2 - Experimental evidence at protein level: Swiss-Prot protein existence level 1. Extracellular Nef protein targets CD4(+) T-lymphocytes for apoptosis by interacting with CXCR4 surface receptors. From Human immunodeficiency virus type 1 group M subtype D (isolate Z2/CDC-Z34) (HIV-1).
     96..329     +  LTR            3' LTR (ΔU3): self-inactivating 3' long terminal repeat (LTR) from HIV-1
    401..522     +  polyA_signal   SV40 poly(A) signal: SV40 polyadenylation signal
    562..697     +  rep_origin     SV40 ori: SV40 origin of replication
    718..736     -  promoter       T7 promoter: promoter for bacteriophage T7 RNA polymerase
    744..899     +  CDS            lacZα (fragment): LacZα fragment of β-galactosidase; lacZ fragment
    904..1332    +  rep_origin     f1 ori (sequence partly withheld): f1 bacteriophage origin of replication; arrow indicates direction of (+) strand synthesis
   1385..1489    +  promoter       AmpR promoter: bla
   1490..2350    +  CDS            AmpR: β-lactamase; bla; confers resistance to ampicillin, carbenicillin, and related antibiotics
   2521..3109    +  rep_origin     ori: high-copy-number ColE1/pMB1/pBR322/pUC origin of replication
   3292..3384    +  CDS            lacI (fragment): lac repressor; lacI; The lac repressor binds to the lac operator to inhibit transcription in E. coli. This inhibition can be relieved by adding lactose or isopropyl-β-D-thiogalactopyranoside (IPTG).
   3397..3418    +  protein_bind   CAP binding site: CAP binding activates transcription in the presence of cAMP. E. coli catabolite activator protein
   3433..3463    +  promoter       lac promoter: promoter for the E. coli lac operon
   3471..3487    +  protein_bind   lac operator: The lac repressor binds to the lac operator to inhibit transcription in E. coli. This inhibition can be relieved by adding lactose or isopropyl-β-D-thiogalactopyranoside (IPTG). lac repressor encoded by lacI
   3532..3550    +  promoter       T3 promoter: promoter for bacteriophage T3 RNA polymerase
   3578..3804    +  promoter       RSV promoter: Rous sarcoma virus enhancer/promoter
   3805..3985    +  LTR            5' LTR (truncated): truncated 5' long terminal repeat (LTR) from HIV-1
   4032..4157    +  misc_feature   HIV-1 Ψ: packaging signal of human immunodeficiency virus type 1
   4141..4504    +  CDS            HIV-1 gag (fragment): gag protein from human immunodeficiency virus 1; gag
   4650..4883    +  misc_feature   RRE: The Rev response element (RRE) of HIV-1 allows for Rev-dependent mRNA export from the nucleus to the cytoplasm.
   5260..5360    +  CDS            Rev (fragment): human immunodeficiency virus 1 (HIV-1) Rev protein; rev; enhances nuclear export of unspliced and incompletely spliced viral mRNAs
   5379..5496    +  misc_feature   cPPT/CTS: central polypurine tract and central termination sequence of HIV-1
   5530..5931    +  promoter       SFFV promoter: spleen focus-forming virus long terminal repeat (LTR) promoter
   5941..5964    +  misc_feature   MCS (fragment): pBluescript multiple cloning site
   5989..6345    +  CDS            ZNF720 (fragment): ZN720_HUMAN - Experimental evidence at protein level: Swiss-Prot protein existence level 1. From Homo sapiens (Human).
   6349..6495    +  CDS            ZNF493 (fragment): ZN493_HUMAN - Experimental evidence at protein level: Swiss-Prot protein existence level 1. May be involved in transcriptional regulation. From Homo sapiens (Human).
   7261..7320    +  CDS            ZNF506 (fragment): ZN506_HUMAN - Experimental evidence at transcript level: Swiss-Prot protein existence level 2. May be involved in transcriptional regulation. From Homo sapiens (Human).
   7331..7356    +  misc_feature   MCS (fragment): pBluescript multiple cloning site
   7356..7415    +  CDS            S (fragment): HBSAG_WHV6 - Experimental evidence at transcript level: Swiss-Prot protein existence level 2. The middle envelope protein plays an important role in the budding of the virion. It is involved in the induction of budding in a nucleocapsid independent way. In this process the majority of envelope proteins bud to form subviral lipoprotein particles of 22 nm of diameter that do not contain a nucleocapsid (By similarity). From Woodchuck hepatitis B virus (isolate w64/pWS23) (WHV).
   7547..7950    +  misc_feature   WPRE: woodchuck hepatitis virus posttranscriptional regulatory element
