[The description below was written by a language model from this plasmid's Addgene catalogue record and pLannotate feature annotations shown in this document.]
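Description:
SFFV-ZNF506-Brd 144 is a lentiviral transfer plasmid built on the SFFV-MCS backbone that expresses the human zinc-finger transcription factor ZNF506 together with an identifying DNA barcode. It is propagated in E. coli through a high-copy ColE1/pUC-type origin with ampicillin selection (AmpR). The backbone also retains an f1 origin, an SV40 origin and poly(A) signal, and remnants of a pBluescript-type lac/T3/T7 region.

The viral portion has a third-generation, self-inactivating layout. An RSV promoter drives a truncated HIV-1 5' LTR, followed by the Ψ packaging signal with a gag fragment, the Rev response element for Rev-dependent export of the genomic RNA, and the cPPT/CTS. The unit ends in a ΔU3 3' LTR, which inactivates LTR promoter activity after integration. Within this unit, the spleen focus-forming virus (SFFV) promoter drives the roughly 1.2 kb ZNF506 coding sequence, which was cloned between two retained restriction sites in the polylinker. A WPRE downstream enhances transcript expression. According to the depositor, the barcode sits in an XbaI site after the WPRE (SFFV–TF–WPRE–barcode), which would place it within the expressed transcript, although the automated annotation does not mark it as a feature. The annotation labels parts of the insert as fragments of ZNF720 and ZNF493, and only a short stretch as ZNF506. These labels most likely reflect homology among related zinc-finger proteins rather than a chimeric insert. No tag, reporter or mammalian selection marker is annotated.

The plasmid belongs to a barcoded transcription factor collection made for combinatorial screening in immune cell reprogramming, where the barcode identifies which factors were delivered to a transduced cell.
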