Addgene plasmid #219108: SFFV-ZNF506-Brd 144
Purpose: Transcription factor ZNF506 with a specific barcode assigned.
Depositing lab: Filipe Pereira. Depositing organization: Center for Neuroscience and Cell Biology, University of Coimbra. Publication: A combinatorial transcription factor screening platform for immune cell reprogramming. Kurochkin I, Altman AR, Caiado I, Pertiga-Cabral D, Halitzki E, Minaeva M, Zimmermannova O, Henriques-Oliveira L, Klein D, Nair M, Oliveira D, Cajal LR, Knittel R, Feick C, Ringner M, Martin M, Cirovic B, Pires CF, Rosa FF, Sitnicka E, Theis FJ, Pereira CF. Cell Syst. 2026 Jan 21;17(1):101457. doi: 10.1016/j.cels.2025.101457. Epub 2026 Jan 14. PubMed 41539305.
Backbone
  Vector backbone: SFFV-MCS
  Backbone size w/o insert (bp): 6638
  Vector type: Lentiviral
Growth in bacteria
  Bacterial resistance: Ampicillin, 100 μg/mL
  Growth temperature: 37°C
  Growth strain: NEB Stable
  Copy number: High Copy
Gene/Insert
  Gene/Insert name: ZNF506
  Species: H. sapiens (human)
  Insert size (bp): 1239
  Entrez Gene: ZNF506 (a.k.a. MGC27136, DKFZp761G1812)
  Promoter: The spleen focus-forming virus (SFFV) promoter
  Cloning method: Restriction Enzyme; 5′ cloning site Bsp119I (not destroyed); 3′ cloning site BstHI (not destroyed)
Terms and licenses: Academic/Nonprofit Terms; Industry Terms: Not Available to Industry
Depositor comments: Barcode sequence cloned into XbaI restriction site. Design of plasmid is as follows: SFFV-[TF sequence]-WPRE-[Barcode sequence].
How to cite: SFFV-ZNF506-Brd 144 was a gift from Filipe Pereira (Addgene plasmid # 219108 ; http://n2t.net/addgene:219108 ; RRID:Addgene_219108)
