>Addgene plasmid #219108 | SFFV-ZNF506-Brd 144 | depositor partial sequence | sequence record 427805 | Barcode sequence
TGTACATGCGCGCTAGCGCT
